>Addgene plasmid #134598 | pHCKan-yibDp-SBS-mCherry | addgene full sequence | sequence record 271251 | Addgene NGS Result
CAGTCCAGTTACGCTGGAGTCTGCCCAGGCATCAAATAAAACGAAAGGCTCAGTCGAAAGACTGGGCCTT
TCGTTTTATCTGTTGTTTGTCGGTGAACGCTCTCTACTAGAGTCACACTGGCTCACCTTCGGGTGGGCCT
TTCTGCGTTTATACACAGCTAACACCACGTCGTCCCTATCTGCTGCCCTAGGTCTATGAGTGGTTGCTGG
ATAACGTGCGTAATTGTGCTGATCTCTTATATAGCTGCTCTCATTATCTCTCTACCCTGAAGTGACTCTC
TCACCTGTAAAAATAATATCTCACAGGCTTAATAGTTTCTTAATACAAAGCCTGTAAAACGTCAGGATAA
CTTCTATATTCAGGGAGACCACAACGGTTTCCCTCTACAAATAATTTTGTTTAACTTTCGTGTGTAGGAG
GATAATCTATGATGGAGGCTCACCAGATTCGCCGTTCAGGCAATTACCAACCGGCATTGTGGGACTCCAA
TTATATTCAATCCCTTAATACACCGTATACGGAAGAACGCCATCTTGACCGCAAAGCCGAACTTATCGTT
CAAGTTCGTATCCTGCTGAAAGAAAAGATGGAGCCAGTACAACAATTGGAGTTAATTCATGATCTTAAGT
ACTTAGGCCTGAGTGATTTTTTCCAAGACGAAATCAAGGAAATCCTTGGGGTGATCTATAACGAACATAA
ATGTTTTCATAATAATGAGGTGGAAAAAATGGATTTATACTTTACTGCGTTGGGCTTTCGCCTTCTTCGC
CAGCACGGATTTAACATTTCACAGGATGTGTTTAACTGTTTCAAAAATGAAAAGGGGATCGATTTTAAGG
CTTCCTTAGCTCAAGATACCAAAGGTATGTTGCAATTATATGAAGCAAGCTTCCTGTTGCGCAAGGGGGA
AGATACCTTAGAGTTAGCTCGTGAATTTGCTACTAAATGCTTACAGAAAAAATTGGACGAAGGGGGCAAC
GAGATCGACGAGAACCTTTTGTTATGGATTCGCCACTCTCTTGATCTTCCTCTGCATTGGCGCATCCAAT
CAGTCGAAGCACGCTGGTTTATCGATGCGTACGCACGCCGCCCGGACATGAATCCATTGATTTTCGAGTT
GGCAAAGTTGAACTTTAACATTATCCAAGCTACTCATCAGCAGGAATTGAAAGATCTTTCTCGTTGGTGG
AGTCGCTTATGCTTCCCAGAAAAGTTACCCTTCGTGCGCGACCGTTTGGTCGAGTCCTTCTTTTGGGCGG
TCGGGATGTTCGAGCCGCACCAGCACGGATACCAGCGCAAGATGGCAGCCACAATTATTGTTTTGGCGAC
AGTCATTGACGATATCTATGATGTATACGGGACACTGGATGAGTTGGAATTGTTCACAGACACTTTCAAA
CGCTGGGATACTGAGAGCATCACACGCCTTCCCTATTATATGCAACTGTGTTATTGGGGAGTTCACAACT
ATATCTCGGACGCCGCCTACGACATTCTTAAAGAACACGGGTTTTTTTGTTTGCAGTACTTACGCAAATC
AGTAGTAGACCTGGTTGAAGCCTACTTTCATGAGGCTAAGTGGTATCATTCGGGTTACACGCCGAGCCTT
GATGAATACTTAAATATTGCTAAGATCAGCGTAGCTTCTCCAGCAATTATCAGTCCTACATATTTCACGT
TCGCCAACGCAAGTCACGACACCGCCGTAATCGACTCCTTGTATCAGTACCACGACATTCTTTGTTTGGC
AGGGATCATTTTGCGTCTTCCGGACGATTTGGGGACAAGTTACTTTGAGCTTGCGCGCGGCGACGTGCCA
AAGACTATTCAATGCTACATGAAGGAAACAAATGCTTCCGAGGAAGAAGCAGTCGAACATGTGAAGTTTT
TGATTCGCGAGGCGTGGAAAGACATGAATACAGCAATTGCAGCGGGATACCCTTTTCCCGATGGCATGGT
CGCGGGAGCTGCAAACATCGGGCGTGTAGCCCAGTTCATTTACTTGCACGGAGATGGATTTGGGGTGCAG
CACAGTAAGACCTACGAACACATTGCAGGTTTGTTGTTCGAGCCATATGCGGGGGGTTCAGGCGGGGGCT
CGGGTGGCATGGCAATTATCAAGGAATTTATGCGTTTCAAAGTTCACATGGAGGGGTCTGTTAACGGACA
CGAATTCGAAATTGAGGGAGAGGGGGAGGGTCGTCCCTACGAAGGGACGCAAACCGCCAAACTTAAGGTC
ACGAAAGGTGGGCCGTTACCTTTCGCCTGGGACATTCTGTCCCCGCAATTTATGTACGGCTCAAAAGCAT
ATGTGAAGCATCCCGCCGATATTCCCGATTACCTTAAATTATCCTTCCCTGAAGGATTCAAATGGGAGCG
TGTCATGAACTTCGAAGATGGGGGTGTTGTCACGGTAACCCAGGATTCATCGTTACAAGATGGTGAGTTC
ATTTACAAAGTTAAGTTGCGCGGAACAAACTTTCCCTCGGACGGCCCTGTAATGCAGAAGAAGACAATGG
GATGGGAGGCGTCAAGTGAACGTATGTACCCCGAAGATGGAGCACTTAAGGGGGAAATCAAGCAGCGCTT
AAAGCTGAAGGACGGAGGGCATTATGATGCCGAGGTGAAAACTACATATAAAGCAAAGAAACCTGTACAA
CTTCCGGGAGCTTACAATGTTAACATCAAGTTAGACATTACTTCACACAACGAAGACTACACAATCGTCG
AGCAGTACGAACGCGCGGAAGGCCGTCACAGCACCGGGGGCATGGATGAGCTGTATAAATAATGATAAAC
TAGTTGACTCGAGTCTGGTAAAACTAGCATTCGACCTAGCATAACCCCGCGGGGCCTCTTCGGGGGTCTC
GCGGGGTTTTTTGCTGAAAGAAGCTTCAAATAAAACGAAAGGCTCAGTCGAAAGACTGGGCCTTTCGTTT
TATACTGACCATTTAAATCATACCTGACCAGGCTAGGTGGAGGCTCAGTGATGATAAGTCTGCGATGGTG
GATGCATGTGTCATGGTCATAGCTGTTTCCTGTGTGAAATTGTTATCCGCTCAGAGGGCACAATCCTATT
CCGCGCTATCCGACAATCTCCAAGACATTAGGTGGAGTTCAGTTCGGCGAGCGGAAATGGCTTACGAACG
GGGCGGAGATTTCCTGGAAGATGCCAGGAAGATACTTAACAGGGAAGTGAGAGGGCCGCGGCAAAGCCGT
TTTTCCATAGGCTCCGCCCCCCTGACAAGCATCACGAAATCTGACGCTCAAATCAGTGGTGGCGAAACCC
GACAGGACTATAAAGATACCAGGCGTTTCCCCCTGGCGGCTCCCTCGTGCGCTCTCCTGTTCCTGCCTTT
CGGTTTACCGGTGTCATTCCGCTGTTATGGCCGCGTTTGTCTCATTCCACGCCTGACACTCAGTTCCGGG
TAGGCAGTTCGCTCCAAGCTGGACTGTATGCACGAACCCCCCGTTCAGTCCGACCGCTGCGCCTTATCCG
GTAACTATCGTCTTGAGTCCAACCCGGAAAGACATGCAAAAGCACCACTGGCAGCAGCCACTGGTAATTG
ATTTAGAGGAGTTAGTCTTGAAGTCATGCGCCGGTTAAGGCTAAACTGAAAGGACAAGTTTTGGTGACTG
CGCTCCTCCAAGCCAGTTACCTCGGTTCAAAGAGTTGGTAGCTCAGAGAACCTTCGAAAAACCGCCCTGC
AAGGCGGTTTTTTCGTTTTCAGAGCAAGAGATTACGCGCAGACCAAAACGATCTCAAGAAGATCATCTTA
TTAAGTCTGACGCTCTATTCAACAAAGCCGCCGTCCATGGGTAGGGGGCTTCAAATCGTCCCCCCATACG
ATATAAGTTGTTACTAGTGCTTGGATTCTCACCAATAAAAAACGCCCGGCGGCAACCGAGCGTTCTGAAC
AAATCCAGATGGAGTTCTGAGGTCATTACTGGATCTATCAACAGGAGTCCAAGCGAGCTCGATATCAAAT
TACGCCCCGCCCTGCCACTCATCGCAGTACTGTTGTAATTCATTAAGCATTCTGCCGACATGGAAGCCAT
CACAAACGGCATGATGAACCTGAATCGCCAGCGGCATCAGCACCTTGTCGCCTTGCGTATAATATTTGCC
CATGGTGAAAACGGGGGCGAAGAAGTTGTCCATATTGGCCACGTTTAAATCAAAACTGGTGAAACTCACC
CAGGGATTGGCTGAGACGAAAAACATATTCTCAATAAACCCTTTAGGGAAATAGGCCAGGTTTTCACCGT
AACACGCCACATCTTGCGAATATATGTGTAGAAACTGCCGGAAATCGTCGTGGTATTCACTCCAGAGCGA
TGAAAACGTTTCAGTTTGCTCATGGAAAACGGTGTAACAAGGGTGAACACTATCCCATATCACCAGCTCA
CCGTCTTTCATTGCCATACGAAATTCCGGATGAGCATTCATCAGGCGGGCAAGAATGTGAATAAAGGCCG
GATAAAACTTGTGCTTATTTTTCTTTACGGTCTTTAAAAAGGCCGTAATATCCAGCTGAACGGTCTGGTT
ATAGGTACATTGAGCAACTGACTGAAATGCCTCAAAATGTTCTTTACGATGCCATTGGGATATATCAACG
GTGGTATATCCAGTGATTTTTTTCTCCATTTTAGCTTCCTTAGCTCCTGAAAATCTCGATAACTCAAAAA
ATACGCCCGGTAGTGATCTTATTTCATTATGGTGAAAGTTGGAACCTCTTACGTGCCGATCAACGTCTCA
TTGATACCTGAAACAAAACCCATCGTACGGCCAAGGAAGTCTCCAATAACTGTGATCCACCACAAGCGCC
AGGGTTTTCCCAGTCACGACGTTGTAAAACGACGGCCAGTCATGCATAATCCGCACGCATCTGGAATAAG
GAAGTGCCATTCCGCCTGACCT
Features (pLannotate 1.2.2; 10 found; start..end, strand, type, name):
     33..104     +  terminator     rrnB T1 terminator: transcription terminator T1 from the E. coli rrnB gene
    120..147     +  terminator     T7Te terminator: phage T7 early transcription terminator
    429..2081    +  CDS            BPPS_SALOF (fragment): Experimental evidence at protein level: Swiss-Prot protein existence level 1. Catalyzes the formation of the (+)-camphor precursor (+)- bornyl diphosphate from geranyl diphosphate. The enzyme also produces significant amounts of (+)-alpha-pinene, (+)-camphene, and (+-)- limonene. From Salvia officinalis (Sage).
   2088..2789    +  CDS            mCherry: mCherry is a basic (constitutively fluorescent) red fluorescent protein published in 2004, derived from Discosoma sp.. It is reported to be a very rapidly-maturing monomer with low acid sensitivity.
   2897..2943    +  terminator     rrnB T1 terminator: transcription terminator T1 from the E. coli rrnB gene
   3222..3767    -  rep_origin     p15A ori: Plasmids containing the medium-copy-number p15A origin of replication can be propagated in E. coli cells that contain a second plasmid with the ColE1 origin.
   3875..3969    -  terminator     lambda t0 terminator: transcription terminator from phage lambda
   3993..4649    -  CDS            cat: CAT_ECOLX - Experimental evidence at protein level: Swiss-Prot protein existence level 1. This enzyme is an effector of chloramphenicol resistance in bacteria. From Escherichia coli. This protein is used as a marker in many commonly used cloning vectors, such as pACYC184.
   4650..4752    -  promoter       cat promoter: promoter of the E. coli cat gene encoding chloramphenicol acetyltransferase
   4827..4870    -  CDS            lacZα (fragment): LacZα fragment of β-galactosidase; lacZ fragment
