[The description below was written by a language model from this plasmid's Addgene catalogue record and pLannotate feature annotations shown in this document.]
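Description:
pHCKan-yibDp-SBS-mCherry is a 4.9 kb bacterial expression plasmid for E. coli, built on the commercially synthesized pTWIST-Chlor-MC backbone. Although the name suggests a high-copy, kanamycin-selected vector, both the catalogue entry and the sequence annotation point elsewhere. The listed resistance is chloramphenicol, the annotated marker is a cat (chloramphenicol acetyltransferase) gene driven by its own promoter and followed by a lambda t0 terminator, and replication is from a p15A origin. That origin gives low-to-medium copy number and is compatible with ColE1-type plasmids in the same cell. A short lacZα remnant is also present in the backbone.

The payload is a fusion of (+)-bornyl diphosphate synthase from Salvia officinalis (sage) to a C-terminal mCherry. The synthase is a monoterpene cyclase that converts geranyl diphosphate to the camphor precursor bornyl diphosphate, along with some pinene, camphene and limonene. It is annotated as a fragment of the reference protein, so the coding region is not the complete native sequence. Expression is recorded as driven by the yibD promoter, an E. coli promoter induced under low phosphate. This promoter is not called out in the feature table but would lie in the unannotated stretch upstream of the synthase coding region. The cassette is insulated by rrnB T1 and T7Te terminators upstream and a further rrnB T1 terminator downstream.

The construct belongs to a set made for two-stage autoinduction. Cells grow until phosphate in the medium is depleted, which switches on the promoter without an added inducer. The red fluorescent fusion partner provides a convenient readout of synthase expression level.
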