Addgene plasmid #134598: pHCKan-yibDp-SBS-mCherry
Purpose: Low Phosphate inducible SBS (bonryl-diphosphate) synthase with C-terminal mCherry)
Depositing lab: Michael Lynch. Depositing organization: Duke University. Publication: Scalable, two-stage, autoinduction of recombinant protein expression in E. coli utilizing phosphate depletion. Menacho-Melgar R, Ye Z, Moreb EA, Yang T, Efromson JP, Decker JS, Wang R, Lynch MD. Biotechnol Bioeng. 2020 May 22. doi: 10.1002/bit.27440. PubMed 32441815.
Backbone
  Vector backbone: pTWIST-Chlor-MC
  Backbone manufacturer: Twist Biosciences
  Vector type: Bacterial Expression
Growth in bacteria
  Bacterial resistance: Chloramphenicol, 25 μg/mL
  Growth temperature: 37°C
  Growth strain: DH5alpha
  Copy number: Low Copy
Gene/Insert
  Gene/Insert name: SBS-mCherry (alt name: Bornyl diphosphate Synthase with C terminal mCherry Tag)
  Promoter: yibDp
  Tag / fusion protein: mCherry (C terminal on insert)
  Cloning method: Unknown
  Sequencing primers: 5′ TGTAAAACGACGGCCAGT; 3′ CAGGAAACAGCTATGAC
Resource information
  A portion of this plasmid was derived from a plasmid made by: Constructed by TWIST Biosciences
Terms and licenses: Academic/Nonprofit Terms; Industry Terms: Not Available to Industry
Depositor comments: Please visit https://www.biorxiv.org/content/10.1101/820787v2 for bioRxiv preprint.
How to cite: pHCKan-yibDp-SBS-mCherry was a gift from Michael Lynch (Addgene plasmid # 134598 ; http://n2t.net/addgene:134598 ; RRID:Addgene_134598)
